Addgene plasmid #199338: pTol2_LSEC:Cas9green; erbb2_gRNA171
Purpose: pDEL135; transgenic construct to express cell-specific Cas9 in sensory neurons; ubiquitous erbb2 sgRNA
Depositing lab: William Talbot. Depositing organization: Stanford University. Publication: Unmyelinated sensory neurons use Neuregulin signals to promote myelination of interneurons in the CNS. Lysko DE, Talbot WS. Cell Rep. 2022 Nov 15;41(7):111669. doi: 10.1016/j.celrep.2022.111669. PubMed 36384112.
Backbone
  Vector backbone: pDestTol2CG2-U6:gRNA
  Vector type: Tol2 destination vector
Growth in bacteria
  Bacterial resistance: Ampicillin, 100 μg/mL
  Growth temperature: 37°C
  Growth strain: DH5alpha
  Copy number: Unknown
Gene/Insert 1
  Gene/Insert name: LSEC
  Species: D. rerio (zebrafish)
Gene/Insert 2
  Gene/Insert name: Cas9
Gene/Insert 3
  Gene/Insert name: erbb2 sgRNA
  Species: D. rerio (zebrafish)
  Insert size (bp): 20
Terms and licenses: Academic/Nonprofit Terms; Industry Terms: Not Available to Industry
How to cite: pTol2_LSEC:Cas9green; erbb2_gRNA171 was a gift from William Talbot (Addgene plasmid # 199338 ; http://n2t.net/addgene:199338 ; RRID:Addgene_199338)
