[The description below was written by a language model from this plasmid's Addgene catalogue record and pLannotate feature annotations shown in this document.]
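Description:
pTol2_LSEC:Cas9green; erbb2_gRNA171 (lab name pDEL135) is a zebrafish transgenesis plasmid for cell-type-restricted CRISPR mutagenesis, built by multisite Gateway recombination into the Tol2 destination vector pDestTol2CG2-U6:gRNA. It is maintained in E. coli through a high-copy ColE1/pUC-type origin and selected with ampicillin via the bla gene. pBluescript-derived remnants (lac promoter/operator, T3 and T7 promoters, MCS fragments, a partial M13/f1 origin) come from the backbone. The Tol2 transposon arms are not annotated as such, although a medaka tyrosinase fragment is detected, which probably reflects sequence flanking the original Tol2 element.

The payload has three parts. Between the attB4 and attB1 sites lies a short segment of under 300 bp, which corresponds in position to the zebrafish LSEC regulatory element that the record says directs expression to sensory neurons. It is not itself annotated, and the record does not define it further. Downstream, between attB1 and attB2, a Streptococcus pyogenes Cas9 coding sequence is followed in the same orientation by EGFP, consistent with the "Cas9green" name, so Cas9-expressing cells should be marked by green fluorescence. The nature of the linker between the two is not annotated. Separately, an S. pyogenes gRNA scaffold carries a 20-nt spacer targeting zebrafish erbb2. The purpose field describes it as ubiquitously expressed, and the backbone name points to a U6 promoter, which is also not annotated. A second EGFP cassette with SV40 polyadenylation signals is the backbone's transgenesis marker; its promoter is not annotated.

Because the guide is present everywhere but Cas9 only in LSEC-active cells, erbb2 disruption is confined to sensory neurons. The associated work concerns Neuregulin signalling and CNS myelination.
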