Features (pLannotate 1.2.2; 28 found; start..end, strand, type, name):
     17..121     +  promoter       AmpR promoter: bla
    122..982     +  CDS            AmpR: β-lactamase; bla; confers resistance to ampicillin, carbenicillin, and related antibiotics
   1153..1741    +  rep_origin     ori: high-copy-number ColE1/pMB1/pBR322/pUC origin of replication
   1924..2016    +  CDS            lacI (fragment): lac repressor; lacI; The lac repressor binds to the lac operator to inhibit transcription in E. coli. This inhibition can be relieved by adding lactose or isopropyl-β-D-thiogalactopyranoside (IPTG).
   2029..2050    +  protein_bind   CAP binding site: CAP binding activates transcription in the presence of cAMP. E. coli catabolite activator protein
   2065..2095    +  promoter       lac promoter: promoter for the E. coli lac operon
   2099..2121    +  protein_bind   lac operator (fragment): The lac repressor binds to the lac operator to inhibit transcription in E. coli. This inhibition can be relieved by adding lactose or isopropyl-β-D-thiogalactopyranoside (IPTG). lac repressor encoded by lacI
   2164..2182    +  promoter       T3 promoter: promoter for bacteriophage T3 RNA polymerase
   2195..2235    +  misc_feature   MCS (fragment): pBluescript multiple cloning site
   3690..4406    +  CDS            EGFP: EGFP is a basic (constitutively fluorescent) green fluorescent protein published in 1996, derived from Aequorea victoria. It is reported to be a rapidly-maturing weak dimer with moderate acid sensitivity.
   4435..4452    -  promoter       T7 promoter (fragment): promoter for bacteriophage T7 RNA polymerase
   4457..4589    -  polyA_signal   SV40 poly(A) signal: SV40 polyadenylation signal
   4605..4688    +  CDS            large T antigen (fragment): large T antigen from SV40 (simian virus 40)
   4711..4845    +  polyA_signal   SV40 poly(A) signal: SV40 polyadenylation signal
   5230..5305    +  misc_RNA       gRNA scaffold: guide RNA scaffold for the Streptococcus pyogenes CRISPR/Cas9 system
   5318..5338    -  CDS            lacZα (fragment): LacZα fragment of β-galactosidase; lacZ fragment
   5787..5807    +  protein_bind   attB2: mutant version of attB; core recombination site for the Gateway® BP reaction BP Clonase™
   5839..5857    +  promoter       T3 promoter: promoter for bacteriophage T3 RNA polymerase
   5870..5894    +  misc_feature   MCS (fragment): pBluescript multiple cloning site
   5897..6613    -  CDS            EGFP: EGFP is a basic (constitutively fluorescent) green fluorescent protein published in 1996, derived from Aequorea victoria. It is reported to be a rapidly-maturing weak dimer with moderate acid sensitivity.
   6725..10825   -  CDS            cas9: CAS9_STRP1 - Also known as csn1 From Streptococcus pyogenes serotype M1.
  10870..10897   +  misc_feature   MCS (fragment): pBluescript multiple cloning site
  10906..10924   -  promoter       T7 promoter: promoter for bacteriophage T7 RNA polymerase
  10932..10952   +  CDS            lacZα (fragment): LacZα fragment of β-galactosidase; lacZ fragment
  10955..10975   -  protein_bind   attB1: mutant version of attB; core recombination site for the Gateway® BP reaction BP Clonase™
  11256..11276   -  protein_bind   attB4: mutant version of attB; core recombination site for the Gateway® BP reaction BP Clonase™
  11858..12142   -  CDS            tyr (fragment): TYRO_ORYLA - Also known as tyro. Experimental evidence at transcript level: Swiss-Prot protein existence level 2. This is a copper-containing oxidase that functions in the formation of pigments such as melanins and other polyphenolic compounds. From Oryzias latipes (Japanese rice fish) (Japanese killifish).
  12145..12470   +  rep_origin     M13 ori (fragment) (sequence partly withheld): M13 bacteriophage origin of replication; arrow indicates direction of (+) strand synthesis
>Addgene plasmid #199338 | pTol2_LSEC:Cas9green; erbb2_gRNA171 | addgene full sequence | sequence record 391304 | Addgene NGS Result
TTTTCGGGGAAATGTGCGCGGAACCCCTATTTGTTTATTTTTCTAAATACATTCAAATATGTATCCGCTC
ATGAGACAATAACCCTGATAAATGCTTCAATAATATTGAAAAAGGAAGAGTATGAGTATTCAACATTTCC
GTGTCGCCCTTATTCCCTTTTTTGCGGCATTTTGCCTTCCTGTTTTTGCTCACCCAGAAACGCTGGTGAA
AGTAAAAGATGCTGAAGATCAGTTGGGTGCACGAGTGGGTTACATCGAACTGGATCTCAACAGCGGTAAG
ATCCTTGAGAGTTTTCGCCCCGAAGAACGTTTTCCAATGATGAGCACTTTTAAAGTTCTGCTATGTGGCG
CGGTATTATCCCGTATTGACGCCGGGCAAGAGCAACTCGGTCGCCGCATACACTATTCTCAGAATGACTT
GGTTGAGTACTCACCAGTCACAGAAAAGCATCTTACGGATGGCATGACAGTAAGAGAATTATGCAGTGCT
GCCATAACCATGAGTGATAACACTGCGGCCAACTTACTTCTGACAACGATCGGAGGACCGAAGGAGCTAA
CCGCTTTTTTGCACAACATGGGGGATCATGTAACTCGCCTTGATCGTTGGGAACCGGAGCTGAATGAAGC
CATACCAAACGACGAGCGTGACACCACGATGCCTGTAGCAATGGCAACAACGTTGCGCAAACTATTAACT
GGCGAACTACTTACTCTAGCTTCCCGGCAACAATTAATAGACTGGATGGAGGCGGATAAAGTTGCAGGAC
CACTTCTGCGCTCGGCCCTTCCGGCTGGCTGGTTTATTGCTGATAAATCTGGAGCCGGTGAGCGTGGGTC
TCGCGGTATCATTGCAGCACTGGGGCCAGATGGTAAGCCCTCCCGTATCGTAGTTATCTACACGACGGGG
AGTCAGGCAACTATGGATGAACGAAATAGACAGATCGCTGAGATAGGTGCCTCACTGATTAAGCATTGGT
AACTGTCAGACCAAGTTTACTCATATATACTTTAGATTGATTTAAAACTTCATTTTTAATTTAAAAGGAT
CTAGGTGAAGATCCTTTTTGATAATCTCATGACCAAAATGCCTTAACGTGAGTTTTCGTTCCACTGAGCG
TCAGACCCCGTAGAAAAGATCAAAGGATCTTCTTGAGATCCTTTTTTTCTGCGCGTAATCTGCTGCTTGC
AAACAAAAAAACCACCGCTACCAGCGGTGGTTTGTTTGCCGGATCAAGAGCTACCAACTCTTTTTCCGAA
GGTAACTGGCTTCAGCAGAGCGCAGATACCAAATACTGTTCTTCTAGTGTAGCCGTAGTTAGGCCACCAC
TTCAAGAACTCTGTAGCACCGCCTACATACCTCGCTCTGCTAATCCTGTTACCAGTGGCTGCTGCCAGTG
GCGATAAGTCGTGTCTTACCGGGTTGGACTCAAGACGATAGTTACCGGATAAGGCGCAGCGGTCGGGCTG
AACGGGGGGTTCGTGCACACAGCCCAGCTTGGAGCGAACGACCTACACCGAACTGAGATACCTACAGCGT
GAGCTATGAGAAAGCGCCACGCTTCCCGAAGGGAGAAAGGCGGACAGGTATCCGGTAAGCGGCAGGGTCG
GAACAGGAGAGCGCACGAGGGAGCTTCCAGGGGGAAACGCCTGGTATCTTTATAGTCCTGTCGGGTTTCG
CCACCTCTGACTTGAGCGTCGATTTTTGTGATGCTCGTCAGGGGGGCGGAGCCTATGGAAAAACGCCAGC
AACGCGGCCTTTTTACGGTTCCTGGCCTTTTGCTGGCCTTTTGCTCACATGTTCTTTCCTGCGTTATCCC
CTGATTCTGTGGATAACCGTATTACCGCCTTTGAGTGAGCTGATACCGCTCGCCGCAGCCGAACGACCGA
GCGCAGCGAGTCAGTGAGCGAGGAAGCGGAAGAGCGCCCAATACGCAAACCGCCTCTCCCCGCGCGTTGG
CCGATTCATTAATGCAGCTGGCACGACAGGTTTCCCGACTGGAAAGCGGGCAGTGAGCGCAACGCAATTA
ATGTGAGTTAGCTCACTCATTAGGCACCCCAGGCTTTACACTTTATGCTTCCGGCTCGTATGTTGTGTGG
AATTGTGAGCGGATAACAATTTCACACAGGAAACAGCTATGACCATGATTACGCCAAGCGCGCAATTAAC
CCTCACTAAAGGGAACAAAAGCTGGAGCTCCACCGCGGTGGCGGCCGCTCTAGAACTAGTGGATCTGCTG
GGCTTGCTGAAGGTAGGGGGTCAAGAACCAGAGGTGTAAAGTACTTGAGTAATTTTACTTGATTACTGTA
CTTAAGTATTATTTTTGGGGATTTTTACTTTACTTGAGTACAATTAAAAATCAATACTTTTACTTTTACT
TAATTACATTTTTTTAGAAAAAAAAGTACTTTTTACTCCTTACAATTTTATTTACAGTCAAAAAGTACTT
ATTTTTTGGAGATCACTTCATTCTATTTTCCCTTGCTATTACCAAACCAATTGAATTGCGCTGATGCCCA
GTTTAATTTAAATGTTATTTATTCTGCCTATGAAAATCGTTTTCACATTATATGAAATTGGTCAGACATG
TTCATTGGTCCTTTGGAAGTGACGTCATGTCACATCTATTACCACAATGCACAGCACCTTGACCTGGAAA
TTAGGGAAATTATAACAGTCAATCAGTGGAAGAAAATGGAGGAAGTATGTGATTCATCAGCAGCTGCGAG
CAGCACAGTCCAAAATCAGCCACAGGATCAAGAGCACCCGTGGCCGTATCTTCGCAGATCTAAAGCTTAA
ATCAGTTGTGTTAAATAAGAGACATTCAAAATAAATGTAAATGAGCTCTCCAAATCAGCAGACTTAACAT
TCTTTAAAATGATTGATTCAATAGTGATAAAAATCAGGCATAGCCAGTTGTAACTTTAGATAAATTACAG
AAAATGTCAAATACAGAGAACCGATTCTTTTTTATGATACATCCAAGCACACATTTAACACAATCCAGGC
AAACCCCGAATTTCACAGTCACAAGCACTGTTTGTACAAGAGCTTTGCCTAAGGACACACAGTCTCTATA
AGTCCAGGTCGTTGGTTTCACTCTTATTTTAAACATGTGACATTTTTCCTGCCATCCTGTCTTAGGCTGC
TGTTTGCTTCATTCCATGTCACATTAAATTCCTCAGTAGCACCTTTTACACACACAGCCAATCTTTTCCA
GAAAATTCAATTGCTTTGAAGAGATAATGTGTGAACAAATCCATTTAGAAAAGGAAAATTAAGAATTTGT
AAAATCATCTGTAAATTGTTGGCATTCTTCTGTATATGAACATCACATCATTTACAGGTAAAGGTCTGGT
CATTAATTATATGACAATTTACTGGTATTATTTTGTGAAAGGGGCTATTTTCAATGCGTTCATCCATCCT
TTTCATCCCTCAAATCTCTCATTCACGTCCCCCTCCCCATCTGCACACTTTATCTCATTTCCACCCTGCT
GGAATCTGAGCACTTGTGCAGTTATCAGGGCTCCTGTATTTAGGAGGCTCTGGGTGTCCATGTAGGGGAC
GAACAGAAACACTGCAGACCTTTATAGAAGAACAATTGATAAGAGTCCTCATACATAAAGACTCCATTAG
TAAGCCAGTGACCCAGGAGCCCAGACCAACAGCAAAGCAGACAGTGACCATGGTGAGCAAGGGCGAAGAG
CTGTTCACCGGGGTGGTGCCCATCCTGGTCGAGCTGGACGGCGACGTAAACGGCCACAAGTTCAGCGTGT
CCGGCGAGGGCGAGGGCGATGCCACCTACGGCAAGCTGACCCTGAAGTTCATCTGCACCACCGGCAAGCT
GCCCGTGCCCTGGCCCACCCTCGTGACCACCCTGACCTACGGCGTGCAGTGCTTCAGCCGCTACCCCGAC
CACATGAAGCAGCACGACTTCTTCAAGTCCGCCATGCCCGAAGGCTACGTCCAGGAGCGCACCATCTTCT
TCAAGGACGACGGCAACTACAAGACCCGCGCCGAGGTGAAGTTCGAGGGCGACACCCTGGTGAACCGCAT
CGAGCTGAAGGGCATCGACTTCAAGGAGGACGGCAACATCCTGGGGCACAAGCTGGAGTACAACTACAAC
AGCCACAACGTCTATATCATGGCCGACAAGCAGAAGAACGGCATCAAGGTGAACTTCAAGATCCGCCACA
ACATCGAGGACGGCAGCGTGCAGCTCGCCGACCACTACCAGCAGAACACCCCCATCGGCGACGGCCCCGT
GCTGCTGCCCGACAACCACTACCTGAGCACCCAGTCCGCCCTGAGCAAAGACCCCAACGAGAAGCGCGAT
CACATGGTCCTGCTGGAGTTCGTGACCGCCGCCGGGATCACTCTCGGCATGGACGAGCTGTACAAGTAAA
GCGGCCCCTCTCGAGCCTCTAGAACTATAGTGAGTCGTATTACGTAGATCCAGACATGATAAGATACATT
GATGAGTTTGGACAAACCACAACTAGAATGCAGTGAAAAAAATGCTTTATTTGTGAAATTTGTGATGCTA
TTGCTTTATTTGTAACCATTATAAGCTGCAATAAACAAGAGATCTGATCTAGAGGATCATAATCAGCCAT
ACCACATTTGTAGAGGTTTTACTTGCTTTAAAAAACCTCCCACACCTCCCCCTGAACCTGAAACATAAAA
TGAATGCAATTGTTGTTGTTAACTTGTTTATTGCAGCTTATAATGGTTACAAATAAAGCAATAGCATCAC
AAATTTCACAAATAAAGCATTTTTTTCACTGCATTCTAGTTGTGGTTTGTCCAAACTCATCAATGTATCT
TATCATGTCTGGATCATCATCGATGCGTCTTTTGTTCTGGTCATCAAGGAGGGGGGAATGTTCTGCGCAT
GCCTGTGGGGGAGGGAGAAGGACACGTCACTGAAAACGTCCCTGCATCACACCGAGACACCCAATCACTC
AAGCCGAGACCAGATAATTTTGCATATGCTTTAAAGTTTGAAAAATACCACGGTAAACCCTCACACAAAC
TCTGGATTTGAGATCTTTCAGGTTTTATCAGTTTGCAGGTTTATGTCACCATGATATAGGGTCAGACTTG
ATCTAAGGGAGCTGAATAAGTGGTTTAGTCACTCACCACCTCCCAAAAACATACCCAGAAGTCCCTGGTA
TATATAGCTCTCCCTCCAGCTCTTGGTTCCCAACCTTCTCTCCCTGTGGGTTTTAGAGCTAGAAATAGCA
AGTTAAAATAAGGCTAGTCCGTTATCAACTTGAAAAAGTGGCACCGAGTCGGTGCTTTTTTGGTACCGTA
AAACGACGGCCAGTGAATTATCAACTATGTATAATAAAGTTGCTGGCATACACTCACTTCCACTAATAAA
ATGAGAATATTTTCAATGCAGAACATCTGTATGGAGCACTTTAGATTCACACAGTTCACCTGATCAATCA
AATATAAATATGTCAAGATCAAAAACAATGTGCACTCACCAAGTCAATGCACAGACAATATCAGTGTGTG
GTGTGTTATTTCACAGAAACTAACTGCACATCTAAAAATAATAAACCTACCGTGAGAAGGAGAGTACAAA
GTGAACGTGGCATACACAGAGTGAGCCGATCCGAGCAGCAAAGCCATGTAGCAAAGACAAAGAAAAACAT
CAGGCAGGAAATTTGGGCAACATTTTATTTATAGGCTTTATCTTTTCAGAACATCAAATCTCAACAGTCT
CCACAGGTTTTGACATGTTCAGTTAACGGTGGCTGAGACTTAATAGCCACTTTGTACAAGAAAGCTGGGT
GCTATGACCATGATTACGCCAAGCGCGCAATTAACCCTCACTAAAGGGAACAAAAGCTGGAGCTCCACCG
CGGTGGCGGCCGCTTACTTGTACAGCTCGTCCATGCCGAGAGTGATCCCGGCGGCGGTCACGAACTCCAG
CAGGACCATGTGATCGCGCTTCTCGTTGGGGTCTTTGCTCAGGGCGGACTGGGTGCTCAGGTAGTGGTTG
TCGGGCAGCAGCACGGGGCCGTCGCCGATGGGGGTGTTCTGCTGGTAGTGGTCGGCGAGCTGCACGCTGC
CGTCCTCGATGTTGTGGCGGATCTTGAAGTTCACCTTGATGCCGTTCTTCTGCTTGTCGGCCATGATATA
GACGTTGTGGCTGTTGTAGTTGTACTCCAGCTTGTGCCCCAGGATGTTGCCGTCCTCCTTGAAGTCGATG
CCCTTCAGCTCGATGCGGTTCACCAGGGTGTCGCCCTCGAACTTCACCTCGGCGCGGGTCTTGTAGTTGC
CGTCGTCCTTGAAGAAGATGGTGCGCTCCTGGACGTAGCCTTCGGGCATGGCGGACTTGAAGAAGTCGTG
CTGCTTCATGTGGTCGGGGTAGCGGCTGAAGCACTGCACGCCGTAGGTCAGGGTGGTCACGAGGGTGGGC
CAGGGCACGGGCAGCTTGCCGGTGGTGCAGATGAACTTCAGGGTCAGCTTGCCGTAGGTGGCATCGCCCT
CGCCCTCGCCGGACACGCTGAACTTGTGGCCGTTTACGTCGCCGTCCAGCTCGACCAGGATGGGCACCAC
CCCGGTGAACAGCTCTTCGCCCTTGCTCACCATTCTAGAAGGGCCGGGATTCTCTTCCACGTCACCGCAT
GTCAGCAGACTGCCTCTGCCCTCTCCGCCACCAGACCTCACCTTTCTCTTCTTCTTAGGGGATCCCACCG
GTGAGTCGCCACCCAGCTGAGACAGGTCAATCCTTGTTTCGTACAGGCCGGTAATACTCTGATGGATCAG
TGTAGCGTCCAGCACCTCCTTAGTGGAGGTGTACCTCTTTCTATCGATTGTAGTGTCGAAGTACTTGAAA
GCTGCAGGTGCGCCCAGGTTTGTCAGAGTGAACAGATGAATGATATTTTCGGCCTGCTCCCTGATGGGCT
TATCTCTGTGTTTGTTGTAAGCAGACAGGACCTTATCCAGATTTGCGTCGGCCAGGATCACTCTTTTAGA
GAACTCGCTAATCTGTTCAATGATCTCGTCCAGATAATGCTTGTGCTGCTCCACAAACAGCTGTTTCTGT
TCGTTATCCTCTGGAGATCCTTTCAGCTTCTCGTAGTGGCTTGCCAGATACAGGAAGTTCACGTACTTAG
AAGGCAGGGCCAGTTCATTGCCTTTCTGCAGCTCTCCAGCGCTTGCCAGCATGCGTTTCCTGCCGTTTTC
CAGCTCAAACAGACTGTACTTGGGCAGTTTAATGATCAGGTCTTTCTTCACTTCCTTATAACCTTTGGCC
TCCAGAAAATCGATTGGGTTCTTCTCGAAAGAGCTTCTCTCCATAATTGTGATACCCAGCAGCTCCTTGA
CAGATTTCAGTTTCTTGCTTTTGCCCTTCTCCACCTTAGCGACCACCAGGACGGAGTATGCCACAGTGGG
AGAGTCAAAGCCTCCATACTTCTTAGGGTCCCAGTCTTTCTTTCTAGCGATCAGCTTATCAGAGTTGCGT
TTTGGCAGAATACTTTCTTTTGAGAAACCGCCTGTCTGCACCTCAGTTTTCTTGACGATATTCACTTGAG
GCATGCTCAGGACCTTCCTCACGGTTGCAAAATCTCTGCCTTTGTCCCACACGATTTCGCCTGTCTCTCC
GTTTGTCTCAATCAGGGGCCTTTTGCGGATTTCTCCATTGGCCAGGGTGATCTCTGTCTTAAAGAAATTC
ATGATGTTTGAGTAAAAGAAATACTTGGCAGTAGCTTTTCCAATTTCCTGCTCGGACTTGGCGATCATTT
TTCTGACATCGTACACCTTATAGTCTCCGTACACGAATTCGCTCTCCAGTTTTGGGTATTTCTTGATCAG
TGCGGTACCGACCACGGCGTTCAGGTATGCGTCATGGGCATGGTGATAATTGTTAATCTCGCGGACCTTA
TAAAACTGGAAATCTTTCCTAAAGTCGCTGACCAGTTTACTCTTCAGGGTAATGACCTTCACTTCTCTGA
TCAGTTTGTCATTCTCATCGTACTTTGTGTTCATGCGACTATCCAGAATCTGTGCGACGTGTTTAGTGAT
CTGGCGTGTTTCCACCAGCTGCCTCTTGATGAATCCAGCTTTGTCCAGTTCTGACAGTCCACCGCGCTCT
GCTTTTGTCAGGTTATCAAACTTCCTCTGAGTGATCAGTTTGGCATTCAGCAGCTGTCTCCAGTAGTTCT
TCATTTTCTTGACCACTTCCTCACTAGGGACATTATCTGATTTTCCTCTGTTTTTGTCGGACCTGGTCAG
CACCTTGTTGTCAATGCTGTCATCTTTGATGAAACTCTGGGGGACGATATGATCCACGTCGTAATCAGAC
AGCCTGTTAATATCCAGCTCCTGGTCCACGTACATATCTCTTCCATTCTGCAGATAGTACAGATACAGCT
TCTCATTCTGCAGCTGTGTGTTTTCCACTGGGTGCTCTTTCAGGATCTGGCTACCCAGCTCCTTAATGCC
TTCCTCGATTCTTTTCATCCTCTCTCTACTGTTCTTCTGACCCTTCTGGGTTGTCTGATTTTCGCGAGCC
ATCTCAATCACGATGTTTTCGGGCTTATGGCCCATGACTTTCACCAGCTCATCGACGATTTTCACTGTCT
GCAGAATGCCTTTCTTGATGGCTGGGCTTCCAGCCAGGTTTGCAATCTGCTCATGCAGGGAGTGGCCCTG
TCCAGACACCTGAGCCTTCTGGATGTCCTCTTTGAAGGTCAGACTGTCATCGTGAATCAGCTGCATAAAA
TTGCGGTTGGCGAAGCCATCACTTTTCAGAAAGTCCAGGATTGTCTTTCCTGACTGTTTATCCCTAATGC
CGTTGATCAGCTTCCTGCTCAGTCTACCCCAGCCAGTGTAGCGCCTTCTCTTCAGCTGTTTCATCACCTT
GTCATCGAACAGATGAGCATAGGTTTTCAGTCTTTCCTCGATCATTCCTCTGTCCTCAAACAGGGTCAGT
GTCAGCACAATGTCTTCCAGGATATCCTCATTTTCCTCGTTGTCCAGGAAGTCTTTATCCTTAATGATCT
TCAGCAGATCGTGGTAAGCGCCCAGGCTTGCGTTAAATCTGTCTTCGACTCCGCTGATCTCCACGGAATC
GAAGCATTCAATTTTCTTGAAGTAGTCCTCCTTCAGCTGCTTGACAGTCACTTTCCTGTTGGTTTTAAAC
AGCAGATCCACGATTGCTTTCTTCTGCTCTCCTGACAGGAAGGCTGGCTTTCTCATGCCCTCGGTGACGT
ATTTCACCTTTGTCAGTTCGTTATAGACAGTGAAATACTCGTACAGCAGGGAGTGCTTAGGCAGCACTTT
CTCATTGGGCAGGTTTTTGTCAAAATTAGTCATTCTCTCGATGAAGGACTGTGCAGAGGCGCCCTTATCG
ACCACTTCCTCGAAGTTCCAAGGAGTAATGGTTTCCTCGGATTTGCGAGTCATCCAGGCAAATCTGCTGT
TTCCGCGAGCCAGTGGACCCACATAGTAAGGGATTCTGAAGGTCAGAATTTTTTCGATCTTCTCGCGGTT
ATCTTTCAGAAAGGGGTAGAAGTCTTCCTGGCGCCTCAGGATAGCGTGCAGCTCTCCCAGATGAATCTGG
TGTGGGATGGAACCGTTATCAAATGTGCGCTGCTTCCTCAGCAGGTCCTCTCTATTCAGTTTCACCAGCA
GTTCCTCAGTTCCGTCCATCTTCTCCAGAATAGGTTTGATAAACTTGTAGAATTCCTCCTGTGATGCGCC
TCCGTCGATATAACCGGCGTAGCCGTTCTTGGACTGATCAAAGAAAATTTCCTTGTACTTCTCTGGCAGC
TGCTGCCTGACCAGAGCCTTCAGCAGGGTCAGATCCTGATGGTGCTCGTCATATCTCTTGATCATGCTGG
CACTCAGAGGTGCTTTTGTAATCTCGCTGTTCACTCTCAGAATATCTGACAGCAGGATTGCGTCGGACAG
ATTTTTGGCAGCCAGGAACAGGTCAGCGTACTGATCTCCGATCTGTGCCAGCAGGTTATCCAGGTCATCG
TCATATGTGTCCTTTGACAGCTGCAGTTTGGCGTCCTCAGCCAGATCAAAATTGCTTTTGAAGTTAGGAG
TCAGGCCCAGACTCAGAGCGATCAGATTTCCAAACAGACCGTTCCTCTTTTCTCCGGGCAGCTGTGCAAT
CAGGTTCTCCAGTCTGCGTGACTTGGACAGCCTGGCTGACAGGATAGCTTTTGCGTCCACTCTGGAAGCA
TTAATAGGGTTTTCCTCAAACAGCTGATTGTAAATCTGGACCAGCTGGATGAACAGCTTGTCCACATCGG
AATTGTCGGGGTTCAGATCGCCCTCGATCAGAAAATGACCCCTGAACTTAATCATGTGGGCCAGAGCCAG
ATAGATCAGTCTCAGGTCGGCTTTATCAGTAGAGTCAGCCAGTTTCTTGCGCAGATGATAGATGGTTGGG
TATTTTTCGTGATAGGCGACCTCGTCCACAATGTTTCCAAAGATAGGATGGCGCTCGTGTTTCTTATCTT
CCTCGACCAGGAAACTTTCCTCCAGCCTATGAAAGAATGAATCGTCCACCTTAGCCATTTCGTTAGAGAA
AATCTCCTGCAGGTAACAGATTCTATTCTTCCTTCTGGTATAGCGCCTTCTTGCTGTTCTTTTCAGGCGT
GTTGCTTCGGCAGTCTCTCCAGAACCGAACAGCAGGGCTCCAATCAGATTTTTCTTGATGCTGTGCCTGT
CGGTGTTACCCAGCACCTTAAATTTCTTGCTAGGGACCTTGTAGTCGTCTGTAATCACTGCCCAACCCAC
GGAGTTAGTTCCAATATCCAGGCCGATGCTATACTTCTTATCCATGCTTCCCACCTTTCTCTTCTTCTTA
GGTGGAGAAGCCATGGTGGCGTCGACCTCGAGGGGGGGCCCGGTACCCAATTCGCCCTATAGTGAGTCGT
ATTACGCGCGCTCACTGGCCGTCGTTTTACAAGCCTGCTTTTTTGTACAAACTTGCGGTACCACCGGTTC
TAGAGGCTCGGGAAAGAAGTCTGAGCTTGACTCGACAAAGCTGCAAAAACTGCTTCTTTCACTCTAATGA
AGCTGTTGTCTGGAGATTCGGCGTGGGGTTGGGAGGGTGGTGGTGGACGTGATTTGTCATACAATCTGAA
TCTTTAGGAGGGCTGGAGAAAGACCTCCTCTCCATATGTCTGCTTATTTTGCATCTGAAAGCTACCTTTG
GCGAGAGCAGGGAGAGGGGGAAGGAAAGTAGTGAATTCGAATCGATGGGATCCAGCAACTTTTCTATACA
AAGTTGATAGCTTGGCGTAATCATGGTCATAGCTGTTTCCTGCTCGAGGGCCCATCTGGCCTGTGTTTCA
GACACCAGGGAGTCTCTGCTCACGTTTCCTGCTATTTGCAGCCTCTCTATCAAGACTAATACACCTCTTC
CCGCATCGGCTGCCTGTGAGAGGCTTTTCAGCACTGCAGGATTGCTTTTCAGCCCCAAAAGAGCTAGGCT
TGACACTAACAATTTTGAGAATCAGCTTCTACTGAAGTTAAATCTGAGGTTTTACAACTTTGAGTAGCGT
GTACTGGCATTAGATTGTCTGTCTTATAGTTTGATAATTAAATACAAACAGTTCTAAAGCAGGATAAAAC
CTTGTATGCATTTCATTTAATGTTTTTTGAGATTAAAAGCTTAAACAAGAATCTCTAGTTTTCTTTCTTG
CTTTTACTTTTACTTCCTTAATACTCAAGTACAATTTTAATGGAGTACTTTTTTACTTTTACTCAAGTAA
GATTCTAGCCAGATACTTTTACTTTTAATTGAGTAAAATTTTCCCTAAGTACTTGTACTTTCACTTGAGT
AAAATTTTTGAGTACTTTTTACACCTCTGTCAAGAACTCCTGGACAAACCTCTGACCTGTGTGGAACAGA
GTGGATATGGGTGTCTGAACAGATATTCACGTCTTTTGCAGATCAGAGGGCATTTCTGGTGTTGTGCAAT
GACCTGGGTCCAACAGGTAGGCGTACTCGTATCCAAGAGCATTGTTGGACAGGAGGTAGTCTCCATTCCT
ATAAAGAGGAAGGAATGGCACCATGTAGTAGCCGTCATTGTGGCCAATTGGTGCATTGGTACGTGGGTAG
ATGGACCGGGGAGGCTGATGAGTTCTTAGCCAGC
[86 nt withheld, positions 12145-12230]
A
[49 nt withheld, positions 12232-12280]
CCTTTGACGTTGGAGTCCACGTTCTTT
[37 nt withheld, positions 12308-12344]
ACCCTATCTCGGTCTATTCTTTTGATTTATAAGGGATTTTGCCGATTTCGGCCTATTGGTTAAAAAATGA
GCTGATTTAACAAAAATTTAACGCGAATTTTAACAAAATATTAACGCTTACAATTTAGGTGGCAC
